Addgene plasmid #230612: AiP1274 - pAAV-AiE2032m-minBG-SYFP2-WPRE3-BGHpA
Purpose: AiE2032m is an enhancer sequence, designed to drive AAV-mediated transgene expression in specific populations of brain cells
Depositing lab: Allen Institute for Brain Science & Bosiljka Tasic. Depositing organization: Allen Institute. Publication: A suite of enhancer AAVs and transgenic mouse lines for genetic access to cortical cell types. Ben-Simon Y, Hooper M, Narayan S, Daigle TL, Dwivedi D, Way SW, Oster A, Stafford DA, Mich JK, Taormina MJ, Martinez RA, Opitz-Araya X, Roth JR, Alexander JR, Allen S, Amster A, Arbuckle J, Ayala A, Baker PM, Bakken TE, Barcelli T, Barta S, Bendrick J, Bertagnolli D, Bielstein C, Bishwakarma P, Bowlus J, Boyer G, Brouner K, Casian B, Casper T, Chakka AB, Chakrabarty R, Chance RK, Chavan S, Clark M, Colbert K, Collman F, Daniel S, Departee M, DiValentin P, Donadio N, Dotson N, Egdorf T, Fliss T, Gabitto M, Garcia J, Gary A, Gasperini M, Gloe J, Goldy J, Gore BB, Graybuck L, Greisman N, Haeseleer F, Halterman C, Haradon Z, Hastings SD, Helback O, Ho W, Hockemeyer D, Huang C, Huff S, Hunker A, Johansen N, Jones D, Juneau Z, Kalmbach B, Kannan M, Khem S, Kussick E, Kutsal R, Larsen R, Lee C, Lee AY, Leibly M, Lenz GH, Li S, Liang E, Lusk N, Madigan Z, Malloy J, Malone J, McCue R, Melchor J, Mollenkopf T, Moosman S, Morin E, Newman D, Ng L, Ngo K, Omstead V, Otto S, Oyama A, Pena N, Pham T, Phillips E, Pom CA, Potekhina L, Ransford S, Ray PL, Rette D, Reynoldson C, Rimorin C, Rocha D, Ruiz A, Sanchez REA, Sawyer L, Sedeno-Cortes A, Sevigny JP, Shapovalova N, Shepard N, Shulga L, Sigler AR, Siverts L, Soliman S, Somasundaram S, Staats B, Stewart K, Szelenyi E, Tieu M, Trader C, Tran A, van Velthoven CTJ, Walker M, Wang Y, Weed N, Wirthlin M, Wood T, Wynalda B, Yao Z, Zhou T, Ariza J, Dee N, Reding M, Ronellenfitch K, Mufti S, Sunkin SM, Smith KA, Esposito L, Waters J, Thyagarajan B, Yao S, Lein ES, Zeng H, Levi BP, Ngai J, Ting JT, Tasic B. Cell. 2025 May 16:S0092-8674(25)00513-6. doi: 10.1016/j.cell.2025.05.002. PubMed 40403729.
Backbone
  Vector backbone: pAAV2
  Vector type: AAV
Growth in bacteria
  Bacterial resistance: Ampicillin, 100 μg/mL
  Growth temperature: 37°C
  Growth strain: NEB Stable
  Copy number: High Copy
Gene/Insert
  Gene/Insert name: SYFP2
  Species: Synthetic
  Promoter: minBG
  Cloning method: Gibson Cloning
Terms and licenses: Academic/Nonprofit Terms; Industry Terms: Not Available to Industry
How to cite: AiP1274 - pAAV-AiE2032m-minBG-SYFP2-WPRE3-BGHpA was a gift from Allen Institute for Brain Science & Bosiljka Tasic (Addgene plasmid # 230612 ; http://n2t.net/addgene:230612 ; RRID:Addgene_230612)
