[The description below was written by a language model from this plasmid's Addgene catalogue record and pLannotate feature annotations shown in this document.]
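Description:
AiP1274 - pAAV-AiE2032m-minBG-SYFP2-WPRE3-BGHpA is a 5.1 kb AAV transfer plasmid built on a pAAV2 backbone and intended for packaging an enhancer-driven fluorescent reporter into recombinant adeno-associated virus. It is maintained in bacteria as a high-copy plasmid through a ColE1/pUC-type origin and selected with ampicillin via the bla gene under its own promoter. An f1 phage origin is also present, along with small remnants of pBR322 bom and rop sequences that are backbone leftovers. The expression cassette is bounded by AAV2 inverted terminal repeats, which supply the cis signals for genome replication and encapsidation. The right ITR is annotated in full, whereas the left one was detected only as short fragments, as often happens with these repetitive, structured elements in sequencing-based annotation.

Between the ITRs, the AiE2032m enhancer sits upstream of minBG, a minimal promoter named in the record. A minimal promoter has little activity by itself, so expression depends on the adjacent enhancer and is restricted to cells where that enhancer is active. Neither the enhancer nor the minimal promoter is annotated in the feature table, but the unannotated stretch between the left ITR and the reporter coding sequence is consistent with their position. The payload is SYFP2, a rapidly maturing monomeric yellow fluorescent protein derived from Aequorea victoria. It is followed by WPRE3, a shortened woodchuck hepatitis virus posttranscriptional element (seen as two WPRE fragments) that boosts transcript expression while saving packaging space, and by the bovine growth hormone polyadenylation signal. The stated purpose is AAV-mediated transgene expression in specific populations of brain cells, as part of a collection of enhancer AAVs for cortical cell types. The record does not specify which population AiE2032m labels.
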