Features (pLannotate 1.2.2; 14 found; start..end, strand, type, name):
     12..39      +  repeat_region  AAV2 ITR (fragment): inverted terminal repeat of adeno-associated virus serotype 2 inverted
     68..95      +  repeat_region  AAV2 ITR (fragment): inverted terminal repeat of adeno-associated virus serotype 2 inverted
   1126..1842    +  CDS            SYFP2: SYFP2 is a basic (constitutively fluorescent) yellow fluorescent protein published in 2006, derived from Aequorea victoria. It is reported to be a very rapidly-maturing monomer with moderate acid sensitivity.
   1882..2039    +  misc_feature   WPRE (fragment): woodchuck hepatitis virus posttranscriptional regulatory element
   2045..2125    +  misc_feature   WPRE (fragment): woodchuck hepatitis virus posttranscriptional regulatory element
   2142..2253    +  polyA_signal   bGH poly(A) signal: bovine growth hormone polyadenylation signal
   2371..2511    +  repeat_region  AAV2 ITR: inverted terminal repeat of adeno-associated virus serotype 2 inverted
   2516..2567    -  misc_feature   bom (fragment): basis of mobility region from pBR322
   2586..3041    +  rep_origin     f1 ori (sequence partly withheld): f1 bacteriophage origin of replication; arrow indicates direction of (+) strand synthesis
   3042..3091    -  misc_feature   bom (fragment): basis of mobility region from pBR322
   3193..3228    -  CDS            rop (fragment): Rop protein, which maintains plasmids at low copy number; rop
   3323..3427    +  promoter       AmpR promoter: bla
   3428..4288    +  CDS            AmpR: β-lactamase; bla; confers resistance to ampicillin, carbenicillin, and related antibiotics
   4459..5047    +  rep_origin     ori: high-copy-number ColE1/pMB1/pBR322/pUC origin of replication
>Addgene plasmid #230612 | AiP1274 - pAAV-AiE2032m-minBG-SYFP2-WPRE3-BGHpA | addgene full sequence | sequence record 470304 | Addgene NGS Result
CCTGCAGGCAGCTGCGCGCTCGCTCGCTCACTGAGGCCGCCCGGGCGTCGGGCGACCTTTGGTCGCCCGG
CCTCAGTGAGCGAGCGAGCGCGCAGAGAGGGAGTGGCCAACTCCATCACTAGGGGTTCCTGCGGCCGCAC
GCGTTGCTGTCATTTACCTACGGTTGTCTCCAAATTTCTTCAACCAAGTAGAGAAAAATGAGAGAGAAGG
AAAGAAAAAAAGAGGTATGGGGAGAAGAGAAAGAAGGCAACTTGTTAAAAATCTCAGTCAAACTTACATA
CTATATAGAACAGCATGGTGAATTTAGGGCACATGGATATAAAATGGAAGTTTCTTATTCAGTAGCAGCA
ACTTGTGGGCACAGGAGTTGGCAAAGATAAAAATGTCCAAAGTCACAAATACAATGTATAGTTAGTCATA
GGTGCTGTTATTTGCCTCAAAAAATAGACTTTTATTTTGCCTTTCTTTTCTTTAACCACACTCAAAATTA
GAGAACAGAGACAAAACCCAGCAGGAAATAGCACAGAAAGCCCACAGAATCAAAGACGTGTTCAAACAGC
CAGCTGAATTCATTGCACATTTCAACCACAGAAATATTTTCAGGTGATTCTGTTGTTTGACAAAACGTGG
GAACCACAGGATCTACAACACTTGCAAGCAAAACTCAACAGCTCTAATAATAGTTACAGAAGTGAAAGCC
AATTTGGATAAAATAAGACATTGACTCAAGTCCTCTCAGAAGAGTTTTGAAAGCAAAGTTTACAAAAGTC
TGGTTTGTCCTTTGGGATTTACAGACCTTTCAGCCCCTTGATTCATTTTTTTTTTTTGGATTTCTTCATC
ACTGGGAGAATTCCCATGCATTATTTCTCCCCTGCTTCAAAATCATCAAATGTGAAACATTTTTCACTCT
TTTCTTCTGTATATAGTGATAAAATAGCTATTGGCTTTTGGCTAAATGTGCTACTTTGAGCCCACCCACA
CAAGGGAGAAATGGGGGCAGACATGAGTTTGGGCATGAGTCTTAAGGAGCTCGGGCTGGGCATAAAAGTC
AGGGCAGAGCCATCTATTGCTTACATTTGCTTCTGGGATCCAGATCTTTCGAAGCTAGCGCTACCGGTCG
CCACCATGGTGAGCAAGGGCGAGGAGCTGTTCACCGGGGTGGTGCCCATCCTGGTCGAGCTGGACGGCGA
CGTAAACGGCCACAAGTTCAGCGTGTCCGGCGAGGGCGAGGGCGATGCCACCTACGGCAAGCTGACCCTG
AAGCTGATCTGCACCACCGGCAAGCTGCCCGTGCCCTGGCCCACCCTCGTGACCACCCTGGGCTACGGCG
TGCAGTGCTTCGCCCGCTACCCCGACCACATGAAGCAGCACGACTTCTTCAAGTCCGCCATGCCCGAAGG
CTACGTCCAGGAGCGCACCATCTTCTTCAAGGACGACGGCAACTACAAGACCCGCGCCGAGGTGAAGTTC
GAGGGCGACACCCTGGTGAACCGCATCGAGCTGAAGGGCATCGACTTCAAGGAGGACGGCAACATCCTGG
GGCACAAGCTGGAGTACAACTACAACAGCCACAACGTCTATATCACCGCCGACAAGCAGAAGAACGGCAT
CAAGGCCAACTTCAAGATCCGCCACAACATCGAGGACGGCGGCGTGCAGCTCGCCGACCACTACCAGCAG
AACACCCCCATCGGCGACGGCCCCGTGCTGCTGCCCGACAACCACTACCTGAGCTACCAGTCCAAGCTGA
GCAAAGACCCCAACGAGAAGCGCGATCACATGGTCCTGCTGGAGTTCGTGACCGCCGCCGGGATCACTCT
CGGCATGGACGAGCTGTACAAGTAAGTCGACGGCGCGCCGCGGCCGCGAATTCGATATCATAATCAACCT
CTGGATTACAAAATTTGTGAAAGATTGACTGGTATTCTTAACTATGTTGCTCCTTTTACGCTATGTGGAT
ACGCTGCTTTAATGCCTTTGTATCATGCTATTGCTTCCCGTATGGCTTTCATTTTCTCCTCCTTGTATAA
ATCCTGGTTAGTTCTTGCCACGGCGGAACTCATCGCCGCCTGCCTTGCCCGCTGCTGGACAGGGGCTCGG
CTGTTGGGCACTGACAATTCCGTGGCTCGAGAGATCTTCGACTGTGCCTTCTAGTTGCCAGCCATCTGTT
GTTTGCCCCTCCCCCGTGCCTTCCTTGACCCTGGAAGGTGCCACTCCCACTGTCCTTTCCTAATAAAATG
AGGAAATTGCATCGCATTGTCTGAGTAGGTGTCATTCTATTCTGGGGGGTGGGGTGGGGCAGGACAGCAA
GGGGGAGGATTGGGAAGACAATAGCAGGCATGAGATCTCACGTGCGGACCGAGCGGCCGCAGGAACCCCT
AGTGATGGAGTTGGCCACTCCCTCTCTGCGCGCTCGCTCGCTCACTGAGGCCGGGCGACCAAAGGTCGCC
CGACGCCCGGGCTTTGCCCGGGCGGCCTCAGTGAGCGAGCGAGCGCGCAGCTGCCTGCAGGGGCGCCTGA
TGCGGTATTTTCTCCTTACGCATCTGTGCGGTATTTCACACCGCATA
[95 nt withheld, positions 2568-2662]
T
[46 nt withheld, positions 2664-2709]
C
[141 nt withheld, positions 2711-2851]
CCTTTGACGTTGGAGTCCACGTTCTTT
[37 nt withheld, positions 2879-2915]
ACTCTATCTCGGGCTATTCTTTTGATTTATAAGGGATTTTGCCGATTTCGGTCTATTGGTTAAAAAATGA
GCTGATTTAACAAAAATTTAACGCGAATTTTAACAAAATATTAACGTTTACAATTTTATGGTGCACTCTC
AGTACAATCTGCTCTGATGCCGCATAGTTAAGCCAGCCCCGACACCCGCCAACACCCGCTGACGCGCCCT
GACGGGCTTGTCTGCTCCCGGCATCCGCTTACAGACAAGCTGTGACCGTCTCCGGGAGCTGCATGTGTCA
GAGGTTTTCACCGTCATCACCGAAACGCGCGAGACGAAAGGGCCTCGTGATACGCCTATTTTTATAGGTT
AATGTCATGATAATAATGGTTTCTTAGACGTCAGGTGGCACTTTTCGGGGAAATGTGCGCGGAACCCCTA
TTTGTTTATTTTTCTAAATACATTCAAATATGTATCCGCTCATGAGACAATAACCCTGATAAATGCTTCA
ATAATATTGAAAAAGGAAGAGTATGAGTATTCAACATTTCCGTGTCGCCCTTATTCCCTTTTTTGCGGCA
TTTTGCCTTCCTGTTTTTGCTCACCCAGAAACGCTGGTGAAAGTAAAAGATGCTGAAGATCAGTTGGGTG
CACGAGTGGGTTACATCGAACTGGATCTCAACAGCGGTAAGATCCTTGAGAGTTTTCGCCCCGAAGAACG
TTTTCCAATGATGAGCACTTTTAAAGTTCTGCTATGTGGCGCGGTATTATCCCGTATTGACGCCGGGCAA
GAGCAACTCGGTCGCCGCATACACTATTCTCAGAATGACTTGGTTGAGTACTCACCAGTCACAGAAAAGC
ATCTTACGGATGGCATGACAGTAAGAGAATTATGCAGTGCTGCCATAACCATGAGTGATAACACTGCGGC
CAACTTACTTCTGACAACGATCGGAGGACCGAAGGAGCTAACCGCTTTTTTGCACAACATGGGGGATCAT
GTAACTCGCCTTGATCGTTGGGAACCGGAGCTGAATGAAGCCATACCAAACGACGAGCGTGACACCACGA
TGCCTGTAGCAATGGCAACAACGTTGCGCAAACTATTAACTGGCGAACTACTTACTCTAGCTTCCCGGCA
ACAATTAATAGACTGGATGGAGGCGGATAAAGTTGCAGGACCACTTCTGCGCTCGGCCCTTCCGGCTGGC
TGGTTTATTGCTGATAAATCTGGAGCCGGTGAGCGTGGGTCTCGCGGTATCATTGCAGCACTGGGGCCAG
ATGGTAAGCCCTCCCGTATCGTAGTTATCTACACGACGGGGAGTCAGGCAACTATGGATGAACGAAATAG
ACAGATCGCTGAGATAGGTGCCTCACTGATTAAGCATTGGTAACTGTCAGACCAAGTTTACTCATATATA
CTTTAGATTGATTTAAAACTTCATTTTTAATTTAAAAGGATCTAGGTGAAGATCCTTTTTGATAATCTCA
TGACCAAAATCCCTTAACGTGAGTTTTCGTTCCACTGAGCGTCAGACCCCGTAGAAAAGATCAAAGGATC
TTCTTGAGATCCTTTTTTTCTGCGCGTAATCTGCTGCTTGCAAACAAAAAAACCACCGCTACCAGCGGTG
GTTTGTTTGCCGGATCAAGAGCTACCAACTCTTTTTCCGAAGGTAACTGGCTTCAGCAGAGCGCAGATAC
CAAATACTGTTCTTCTAGTGTAGCCGTAGTTAGGCCACCACTTCAAGAACTCTGTAGCACCGCCTACATA
CCTCGCTCTGCTAATCCTGTTACCAGTGGCTGCTGCCAGTGGCGATAAGTCGTGTCTTACCGGGTTGGAC
TCAAGACGATAGTTACCGGATAAGGCGCAGCGGTCGGGCTGAACGGGGGGTTCGTGCACACAGCCCAGCT
TGGAGCGAACGACCTACACCGAACTGAGATACCTACAGCGTGAGCTATGAGAAAGCGCCACGCTTCCCGA
AGGGAGAAAGGCGGACAGGTATCCGGTAAGCGGCAGGGTCGGAACAGGAGAGCGCACGAGGGAGCTTCCA
GGGGGAAACGCCTGGTATCTTTATAGTCCTGTCGGGTTTCGCCACCTCTGACTTGAGCGTCGATTTTTGT
GATGCTCGTCAGGGGGGCGGAGCCTATGGAAAAACGCCAGCAACGCGGCCTTTTTACGGTTCCTGGCCTT
TTGCTGGCCTTTTGCTCACATGT
